Addgene plasmid #202831: pGL3-luciferase-reporter-POFUT2-SVA
Purpose: pGL3 luciferase reporter with POFUT2 SVA cloned upstream of SV40 promoter to test effects of SVA insertion on luciferase expression
Depositing lab: Matthew Anderson. Depositing organization: Beth Israel Deaconess Medical Center. Publication: Hominoid SVA-lncRNA AK057321 targets human-specific SVA retrotransposons in SCN8A and CDK5RAP2 to initiate neuronal maturation. Nadler MJS, Chang W, Ozkaynak E, Huo Y, Nong Y, Boillot M, Johnson M, Moreno A, Matthew P Anderson. Commun Biol. 2023 Mar 30;6(1):347. doi: 10.1038/s42003-023-04683-8. PubMed 36997626.
Backbone
  Vector backbone: pGL3
  Backbone manufacturer: Promega
  Backbone size w/o insert (bp): 4996
  Total vector size (bp): 7116
  Vector type: Mammalian Expression, Luciferase
Growth in bacteria
  Bacterial resistance: Ampicillin, 100 μg/mL
  Growth temperature: 37°C
  Growth strain: DH5alpha
  Copy number: Unknown
Gene/Insert
  Gene/Insert name: POFUT2 intronic SVA
  Species: H. sapiens (human)
  Insert size (bp): 2120
  Promoter: SV40
  Cloning method: Restriction Enzyme; 5′ cloning site KpnI (not destroyed); 3′ cloning site NheI (not destroyed)
  Sequencing primers: 5′ whole plasmid sequencing; 3′ whole plasmid sequencing
Terms and licenses: Academic/Nonprofit Terms; Industry Terms: Not Available to Industry
How to cite: pGL3-luciferase-reporter-POFUT2-SVA was a gift from Matthew Anderson (Addgene plasmid # 202831 ; http://n2t.net/addgene:202831 ; RRID:Addgene_202831)
