[The description below was written by a language model from this plasmid's Addgene catalogue record and pLannotate feature annotations shown in this document.]
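Description:
pGL3-luciferase-reporter-POFUT2-SVA is a mammalian luciferase reporter plasmid of about 7.1 kb, built on the Promega pGL3 backbone. It is maintained in E. coli through a high-copy ColE1/pUC-type origin and selected with ampicillin via the β-lactamase gene and its own promoter. An f1 phage origin is also present. Upstream of the cloning region sit a synthetic poly(A) signal and an RNA polymerase II transcriptional pause site from the human α2-globin gene. These standard pGL3 elements limit read-through transcription from the backbone that would otherwise raise background reporter signal.

The payload is an approximately 2.1 kb human SVA (SINE-VNTR-Alu) retrotransposon taken from an intron of POFUT2, inserted between KpnI and NheI sites, both of which were preserved. This places it directly upstream of the SV40 early promoter, which drives the enhanced firefly luciferase gene (luc+), followed by an SV40 polyadenylation signal. Within the insert region, the automated annotation reports short fragment matches to an hGH poly(A) signal and to an ERVK (HERV-K) protein. The ERVK match is consistent with the HERV-K-derived SINE-R portion of SVA elements, and neither hit is likely to represent a deliberately engineered part. Small fragment hits to lacZα, SV40 large T antigen, TcR and an RSF origin elsewhere in the plasmid also appear to be backbone remnants rather than functional features.

The construct is intended for transfection assays that measure whether the SVA insertion increases or decreases SV40 promoter-driven luciferase expression, that is, whether this retrotransposon has cis-regulatory activity. The record does not state the orientation of the SVA relative to the promoter.
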