Features (pLannotate 1.2.2; 15 found; start..end, strand, type, name):
    752..1612    -  CDS            AmpR: β-lactamase; bla; confers resistance to ampicillin, carbenicillin, and related antibiotics
   1613..1717    -  promoter       AmpR promoter: bla
   1744..2172    +  rep_origin     f1 ori (sequence partly withheld): f1 bacteriophage origin of replication; arrow indicates direction of (+) strand synthesis
   2204..2271    -  CDS            lacZα (fragment): LacZα fragment of β-galactosidase; lacZ fragment
   2330..2378    +  polyA_signal   poly(A) signal: synthetic polyadenylation signal
   2392..2483    +  misc_feature   pause site: RNA polymerase II transcriptional pause signal from the human α2 globin gene
   2856..2879    +  polyA_signal   hGH poly(A) signal (fragment): human growth hormone polyadenylation signal
   4061..4195    +  CDS            ERVK-24 (fragment): NP24_HUMAN - Experimental evidence at protein level: Swiss-Prot protein existence level 1. May possess a function in tumorigenesis. From Homo sapiens (Human).
   4644..4840    +  promoter       SV40 promoter: SV40 early promoter
   4876..6528    +  CDS            luciferase: firefly luciferase; luc+; enhanced luc+ version of the luciferase gene
   6569..6690    -  polyA_signal   SV40 poly(A) signal: SV40 polyadenylation signal
   6713..6781    -  CDS            large T antigen (fragment): large T antigen from SV40 (simian virus 40)
   6797..6929    +  CDS            TcR (fragment): tetracycline efflux protein; tet; confers resistance to tetracycline
   6928..7061    -  rep_origin     RSF ori (fragment): Plasmids containing the RSF 1030 origin of replication can be propagated in E. coli cells that contain additional plasmids with compatible origins.
   7109..581     -  rep_origin     ori (across the origin): high-copy-number ColE1/pMB1/pBR322/pUC origin of replication
>Addgene plasmid #202831 | pGL3-luciferase-reporter-POFUT2-SVA | addgene full sequence | sequence record 399743 | Addgene NGS Result
GGCTCCGCCCCCCTGACGAGCATCACAAAAATCGACGCTCAAGTCAGAGGTGGCGAAACCCGACAGGACT
ATAAAGATACCAGGCGTTTCCCCCTGGAAGCTCCCTCGTGCGCTCTCCTGTTCCGACCCTGCCGCTTACC
GGATACCTGTCCGCCTTTCTCCCTTCGGGAAGCGTGGCGCTTTCTCATAGCTCACGCTGTAGGTATCTCA
GTTCGGTGTAGGTCGTTCGCTCCAAGCTGGGCTGTGTGCACGAACCCCCCGTTCAGCCCGACCGCTGCGC
CTTATCCGGTAACTATCGTCTTGAGTCCAACCCGGTAAGACACGACTTATCGCCACTGGCAGCAGCCACT
GGTAACAGGATTAGCAGAGCGAGGTATGTAGGCGGTGCTACAGAGTTCTTGAAGTGGTGGCCTAACTACG
GCTACACTAGAAGAACAGTATTTGGTATCTGCGCTCTGCTGAAGCCAGTTACCTTCGGAAAAAGAGTTGG
TAGCTCTTGATCCGGCAAACAAACCACCGCTGGTAGCGGTGGTTTTTTTGTTTGCAAGCAGCAGATTACG
CGCAGAAAAAAAGGATCTCAAGAAGATCCTTTGATCTTTTCTACGGGGTCTGACGCTCAGTGGAACGAAA
ACTCACGTTAAGGGATTTTGGTCATGAGATTATCAAAAAGGATCTTCACCTAGATCCTTTTAAATTAAAA
ATGAAGTTTTAAATCAATCTAAAGTATATATGAGTAAACTTGGTCTGACAGTTACCAATGCTTAATCAGT
GAGGCACCTATCTCAGCGATCTGTCTATTTCGTTCATCCATAGTTGCCTGACTCCCCGTCGTGTAGATAA
CTACGATACGGGAGGGCTTACCATCTGGCCCCAGTGCTGCAATGATACCGCGAGACCCACGCTCACCGGC
TCCAGATTTATCAGCAATAAACCAGCCAGCCGGAAGGGCCGAGCGCAGAAGTGGTCCTGCAACTTTATCC
GCCTCCATCCAGTCTATTAATTGTTGCCGGGAAGCTAGAGTAAGTAGTTCGCCAGTTAATAGTTTGCGCA
ACGTTGTTGCCATTGCTACAGGCATCGTGGTGTCACGCTCGTCGTTTGGTATGGCTTCATTCAGCTCCGG
TTCCCAACGATCAAGGCGAGTTACATGATCCCCCATGTTGTGCAAAAAAGCGGTTAGCTCCTTCGGTCCT
CCGATCGTTGTCAGAAGTAAGTTGGCCGCAGTGTTATCACTCATGGTTATGGCAGCACTGCATAATTCTC
TTACTGTCATGCCATCCGTAAGATGCTTTTCTGTGACTGGTGAGTACTCAACCAAGTCATTCTGAGAATA
GTGTATGCGGCGACCGAGTTGCTCTTGCCCGGCGTCAATACGGGATAATACCGCGCCACATAGCAGAACT
TTAAAAGTGCTCATCATTGGAAAACGTTCTTCGGGGCGAAAACTCTCAAGGATCTTACCGCTGTTGAGAT
CCAGTTCGATGTAACCCACTCGTGCACCCAACTGATCTTCAGCATCTTTTACTTTCACCAGCGTTTCTGG
GTGAGCAAAAACAGGAAGGCAAAATGCCGCAAAAAAGGGAATAAGGGCGACACGGAAATGTTGAATACTC
ATACTCTTCCTTTTTCAATATTATTGAAGCATTTATCAGGGTTATTGTCTCATGAGCGGATACATATTTG
AATGTATTTAGAAAAATAAACAAATAGGGGTTCCGCGCACATTTCCCCGAAAAGTGCCACCTG
[124 nt withheld, positions 1744-1867]
C
[91 nt withheld, positions 1869-1959]
A
[49 nt withheld, positions 1961-2009]
CCTTTGACGTTGGAGTCCACGTTCTTT
[37 nt withheld, positions 2037-2073]
ACCCTATCTCGGTCTATTCTTTTGATTTATAAGGGATTTTGCCGATTTCGGCCTATTGGTTAAAAAATGA
GCTGATTTAACAAAAATTTAACGCGAATTTTAACAAAATATTAACGCTTACAATTTGCCATTCGCCATTC
AGGCTGCGCAACTGTTGGGAAGGGCGATCGGTGCGGGCCTCTTCGCTATTACGCCAGCCCAAGCTACCAT
GATAAGTAAGTAATATTAAGGTACGGGAGGTACTTGGAGCGGCCGCAATAAAATATCTTTATTTTCATTA
CATCTGTGTGTTGGTTTTTTGTGTGAATCGATAGTACTAACATACGCTCTCCATCAAAACAAAACGAAAC
AAAACAAACTAGCAAAATAGGCTGTCCCCAGTGCAAGTGCAGGTGCCAGAACATTTCTCTATCGATAGGT
ACCGGATCCTCCAGTAAGGACAGATACGTGACTCTTTAGCAGACAGACATGCGTACTTGGCTTCTGGTTA
ATTCGTTAGGAACTGGCTCCAAAGGTGCAGACACACAACTCAGCTTTACCCTCCCAGGAATTACAGTTGA
AGATCATGCAGATCTTCATGGATCTGGGTAGTTCCAGGTCTACCCAGAACAGAACCAGGGATCAAGAAGA
AAGGAAAGAAACGTGCTCCCTCTCCCTCTCCTTCTCCCTCTCCCTCTCCCTCTCCCCACGGTCTCCCTCT
CTTTCCACGGTCTCCCTCTCATGCGGAGCCAAAGCTGGACTGTGCTGCTGCCATCTCGGCTCACTGCAAC
CTCCCTGCCTGGTTCTCCTGCCTCAGCCTGCCGAGTGCCTGCGATTGCAGGCACGCGCCACCACGCCTGA
CTGGTTTTGGTGGAGACGGGGTTTCGCTGTGTTGGCCGGGCCGGTCTCCAGCCCCTAACCGCGAGTGATC
CGCCAGCCTCGGCCTCCCGAGGTGCTGGGATTGCAGACGGAGTCTCGTTCACTCAGTGCTCGATGGTGCC
CAGGCTGGAGTGCAGTGGCGTGATCTCGGCTCGCTACAACCTACACCTCCCAGCCGCCTGCCTTGGCCTC
CCAAAGTGCCAAGATTGCAGCCTCTGCCCGGCCGCCACCCCGTCTGGGAAGTGAGGAGTGTCTCTGCCTG
GCCGCCCATCGTCTGGGATGTGAGGAGCCCCTCTGCCTGGCTGCCCAGTCTGGAAAGTGAGGAGCATCTC
CGCCCGGCCGCCATCCCATCTAGGAAGTGAGGAGCACCTCTTTCCGGCCGCCATCACATCTAGGAAGTGA
GGAGCGTCTCTGCCCAGCCGCCCATCGTCTGAGATGTGGGGAGCGCCTCTGCCCCGCCGCCCCATCTGGG
ATGTGAGGAGCGCCTCTGCCTGGCCACGACCCCGTCTGGGAGGTGAGGAGCGTCTCTGCCCGGCCGCCCC
GTCTGAGAAGTGAGGAGCCTCTCCGCCCGGCAGCCACCCCATCTGGGAAGTGAGGAGCGTCTCCGCCCGG
CAGCCACCCCGTCCGGGAGGGAGGTGGGGGGGTCAGCCCCCCGCCCGGCCAGCCGCCCCGTCCGGGAGGG
AGGTGGGGGGGTCAGCACCCCGGCCGGCCAGCCGCCCCGTCCGGGAGGGAGGTGGGGGGGTCAGCCCCCC
GCCTGGCCAGCCGCCCCGTCCGGGAGGTGAGGGGCGCCTCTGCCCGGCCGCCCCTACTGGGAAGCAAAGA
GCCCCTCTGCCCGGCCAGCCGCCCCGTCTGGGAGGGAGGTGGGGGGGTCAGCCCCCCGCCTGGCCAGCCG
CCCCGTCCGGGAGGTGAGGGGCGCCTCTGCCCGGCCGCCCCTACTGGGAAGTGAAGAGCCCCTCTGCCCG
GCCAGCCGCCCCGTCTGGGAGGGAGGTGGGGGGGTCAGCCCCCCGCCCGGCCAGCCGCCCCGTCCGGGAG
GTGAGGGGCGCCTCTGCCCGGCCGCCCCTACTGGGAAGTGAAGAGCCCCTCTGCCCGGCCACCACCCCGT
CTGGGAGGGGTACCCAACAGCTCATTGAGAACAGGCCAGGATGACAATGGCGGCTTTGTGGAATAGAAAG
GCGGGAAAGGTGGGGAAAAGATTGAGAAATCGGATGGTTGCCGTGTCTGTGTAGAAAGAAGTAGACATGG
GAGACTTTTCATTTTGTTCTGCACTAAGAAAAATTCTTCTGCCTTGGGATCCTGTTGATCTGTGACCTTA
CCCCCAACCCTGTGCTCTCTGAAACATGTGCTGTGTCCACTCAGGGTTAAATGGATTAAGGGCGGTACAA
GATGTGCTTTGTTAAACAGACGCTTGAAGGCAGCATGCTCGTTAAGAGTCATCACCAATCCCTAATCTCA
AGTAATCAGGGACACAAACACTGCGGAAGGCCGCAGGGTCCTCTGCCTAGGAAAACCAGAGACCTTTGTT
CACTTGTTTATCTGCTGACCTTCCCTCCACTATTGTTCCATGACCCTGCCAAAATCCCCGTCTGTGAGAA
ACACCCAAGAATTATCAATAAAAAAAATAAATTAAAAGAAAGGAAAGAAACGAAAGCATTGAAGCTCCAT
ACCCTTTCTGACGGCATCTGTGGGCTAGCCCGGGCTCGAGATCTGCGATCTGCATCTCAATTAGTCAGCA
ACCATAGTCCCGCCCCTAACTCCGCCCATCCCGCCCCTAACTCCGCCCAGTTCCGCCCATTCTCCGCCCC
ATCGCTGACTAATTTTTTTTATTTATGCAGAGGCCGAGGCCGCCTCGGCCTCTGAGCTATTCCAGAAGTA
GTGAGGAGGCTTTTTTGGAGGCCTAGGCTTTTGCAAAAAGCTTGGCATTCCGGTACTGTTGGTAAAGCCA
CCATGGAAGACGCCAAAAACATAAAGAAAGGCCCGGCGCCATTCTATCCGCTGGAAGATGGAACCGCTGG
AGAGCAACTGCATAAGGCTATGAAGAGATACGCCCTGGTTCCTGGAACAATTGCTTTTACAGATGCACAT
ATCGAGGTGGACATCACTTACGCTGAGTACTTCGAAATGTCCGTTCGGTTGGCAGAAGCTATGAAACGAT
ATGGGCTGAATACAAATCACAGAATCGTCGTATGCAGTGAAAACTCTCTTCAATTCTTTATGCCGGTGTT
GGGCGCGTTATTTATCGGAGTTGCAGTTGCGCCCGCGAACGACATTTATAATGAACGTGAATTGCTCAAC
AGTATGGGCATTTCGCAGCCTACCGTGGTGTTCGTTTCCAAAAAGGGGTTGCAAAAAATTTTGAACGTGC
AAAAAAAGCTCCCAATCATCCAAAAAATTATTATCATGGATTCTAAAACGGATTACCAGGGATTTCAGTC
GATGTACACGTTCGTCACATCTCATCTACCTCCCGGTTTTAATGAATACGATTTTGTGCCAGAGTCCTTC
GATAGGGACAAGACAATTGCACTGATCATGAACTCCTCTGGATCTACTGGTCTGCCTAAAGGTGTCGCTC
TGCCTCATAGAACTGCCTGCGTGAGATTCTCGCATGCCAGAGATCCTATTTTTGGCAATCAAATCATTCC
GGATACTGCGATTTTAAGTGTTGTTCCATTCCATCACGGTTTTGGAATGTTTACTACACTCGGATATTTG
ATATGTGGATTTCGAGTCGTCTTAATGTATAGATTTGAAGAAGAGCTGTTTCTGAGGAGCCTTCAGGATT
ACAAGATTCAAAGTGCGCTGCTGGTGCCAACCCTATTCTCCTTCTTCGCCAAAAGCACTCTGATTGACAA
ATACGATTTATCTAATTTACACGAAATTGCTTCTGGTGGCGCTCCCCTCTCTAAGGAAGTCGGGGAAGCG
GTTGCCAAGAGGTTCCATCTGCCAGGTATCAGGCAAGGATATGGGCTCACTGAGACTACATCAGCTATTC
TGATTACACCCGAGGGGGATGATAAACCGGGCGCGGTCGGTAAAGTTGTTCCATTTTTTGAAGCGAAGGT
TGTGGATCTGGATACCGGGAAAACGCTGGGCGTTAATCAAAGAGGCGAACTGTGTGTGAGAGGTCCTATG
ATTATGTCCGGTTATGTAAACAATCCGGAAGCGACCAACGCCTTGATTGACAAGGATGGATGGCTACATT
CTGGAGACATAGCTTACTGGGACGAAGACGAACACTTCTTCATCGTTGACCGCCTGAAGTCTCTGATTAA
GTACAAAGGCTATCAGGTGGCTCCCGCTGAATTGGAATCCATCTTGCTCCAACACCCCAACATCTTCGAC
GCAGGTGTCGCAGGTCTTCCCGACGATGACGCCGGTGAACTTCCCGCCGCCGTTGTTGTTTTGGAGCACG
GAAAGACGATGACGGAAAAAGAGATCGTGGATTACGTCGCCAGTCAAGTAACAACCGCGAAAAAGTTGCG
CGGAGGAGTTGTGTTTGTGGACGAAGTACCGAAAGGTCTTACCGGAAAACTCGACGCAAGAAAAATCAGA
GAGATCCTCATAAAGGCCAAGAAGGGCGGAAAGATCGCCGTGTAATTCTAGAGTCGGGGCGGCCGGCCGC
TTCGAGCAGACATGATAAGATACATTGATGAGTTTGGACAAACCACAACTAGAATGCAGTGAAAAAAATG
CTTTATTTGTGAAATTTGTGATGCTATTGCTTTATTTGTAACCATTATAAGCTGCAATAAACAAGTTAAC
AACAACAATTGCATTCATTTTATGTTTCAGGTTCAGGGGGAGGTGTGGGAGGTTTTTTAAAGCAAGTAAA
ACCTCTACAAATGTGGTAAAATCGATAAGGATCCGTCGACCGATGCCCTTGAGAGCCTTCAACCCAGTCA
GCTCCTTCCGGTGGGCGCGGGGCATGACTATCGTCGCCGCACTTATGACTGTCTTCTTTATCATGCAACT
CGTAGGACAGGTGCCGGCAGCGCTCTTCCGCTTCCTCGCTCACTGACTCGCTGCGCTCGGTCGTTCGGCT
GCGGCGAGCGGTATCAGCTCACTCAAAGGCGGTAATACGGTTATCCACAGAATCAGGGGATAACGCAGGA
AAGAACATGTGAGCAAAAGGCCAGCAAAAGGCCAGGAACCGTAAAAAGGCCGCGTTGCTGGCGTTTTTCC
ATA
